Addgene plasmid #171025: pISV-DsRed1-nopP
Purpose: Agrobacterium rhizogenes-mediated hairy root transformation of Lotus japonicus with nopP, a type 3 effector gene of Sinorhizobium sp. NGR234.
Depositing lab: Christian Staehelin. Depositing organization: Sun Yat-Sen University.
Backbone
  Vector backbone: pISV-DsRed1
  Vector type: Plant Expression
  Selectable markers: Basta ; DsRed
Growth in bacteria
  Bacterial resistance: Kanamycin, 50 μg/mL
  Growth temperature: 37°C
  Growth strain: DH5alpha
  Copy number: Unknown
Gene/Insert
  Gene/Insert name: nopP
  Species: Sinorhizobium sp. NGR234
  Promoter: 2 X EN 35S
  Cloning method: Restriction Enzyme; 5′ cloning site Unknown (unknown if destroyed); 3′ cloning site Unknown (unknown if destroyed)
  Sequencing primers: 5′ Unknown
Terms and licenses: Academic/Nonprofit Terms; Industry Terms: Not Available to Industry
How to cite: pISV-DsRed1-nopP was a gift from Christian Staehelin (Addgene plasmid # 171025 ; http://n2t.net/addgene:171025 ; RRID:Addgene_171025)
