[The description below was written by a language model from this plasmid's Addgene catalogue record and pLannotate feature annotations shown in this document.]
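Description:
pISV-DsRed1-nopP is a 13.7 kb binary T-DNA vector for plant expression, built on the pISV-DsRed1 backbone and intended for Agrobacterium rhizogenes-mediated hairy root transformation of Lotus japonicus. Outside the T-DNA borders, the backbone carries the broad-host-range IncP replication system (oriV with its activator trfA), which allows maintenance in both E. coli and Agrobacterium. It also carries oriT and traJ for conjugal mobilisation, and an aphA-3 kanamycin resistance gene for bacterial selection. The annotation additionally picks up backbone remnants that are probably not functionally important: an IS1 element, a full tetR alongside a truncated tetA, a partial ColE1-type origin, and fragments of satA, klaC, lacZα, lacI, an M13 origin and Tn5 transposase.

Between the nopaline-type right and left border repeats lie three plant expression units. The payload is nopP, encoding a type 3 secretion system effector of the symbiont Sinorhizobium sp. NGR234. It is driven by a CaMV 35S promoter (recorded in the catalogue as a double-enhancer 35S) and terminated by the NOS terminator, giving strong constitutive expression of the bacterial effector directly in plant cells. A second 35S promoter drives a DsRed red fluorescent protein followed by a CaMV poly(A) signal; the feature table matches this reporter to DsRed2, although the vector name says DsRed1. It serves as a visual marker for telling transgenic hairy roots from untransformed ones. The third unit is a NOS promoter–bar (phosphinothricin acetyltransferase)–gene 7 terminator cassette conferring Basta resistance. The cloning sites used for the insert are not recorded. The construct suits studies of how NopP expressed in the host affects roots of this legume.
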