Features (pLannotate 1.2.2; 32 found; start..end, strand, type, name):
    434..757     +  CDS            tnpA (fragment): TN5P_ECOLX - Also known as tnp. Experimental evidence at protein level: Swiss-Prot protein existence level 1. Mediates transposition of transposon Tn5 by a 'cut and paste' mechanism. First, the monomeric transposase binds the 19 bp inverted DNA repeats flanking the transposon. Then, dimerization of the DNA- bound transposase creates a synaptic DNA complex. After nicking of the first DNA strand, excision of the transposon proceeds through a series of intermediates. The transposase then mediates the insertion of the transposon at a new site by strand transfer. The activity of the wild- type tran
    837..1016    +  promoter       NOS promoter: nopaline synthase promoter
   1067..1618    +  CDS            BlpR: phosphinothricin acetyltransferase; Streptomyces hygroscopicus bar; confers resistance to bialophos or phosphinothricin
   1653..1853    +  terminator     gene 7 terminator: transcription terminator for octopine-type Ti plasmid gene 7
   1862..2017    +  CDS            lacZα (fragment) (sequence partly withheld): LacZα fragment of β-galactosidase; lacZ fragment
   2015..2315    +  rep_origin     M13 ori (fragment) (sequence partly withheld): M13 bacteriophage origin of replication; arrow indicates direction of (+) strand synthesis
   2316..2446    +  CDS            lacI (fragment): lac repressor; lacI; The lac repressor binds to the lac operator to inhibit transcription in E. coli. This inhibition can be relieved by adding lactose or isopropyl-β-D-thiogalactopyranoside (IPTG).
   2500..2524    -  misc_feature   LB T-DNA repeat: left border repeat from nopaline C58 T-DNA
   4033..4096    -  CDS            TetR (fragment): tetracycline resistance regulatory protein; tetR
   4120..5268    -  CDS            trfA: trans-acting replication protein that binds to and activates oriV
   5567..6361    -  CDS            KanR: aminoglycoside phosphotransferase; aphA-3; confers resistance to kanamycin
   6553..7320    +  mobile_element IS1: prokaryotic transposable element IS1
   7329..7478    -  CDS            satA (fragment): STA_BACSU - Also known as yyaR. Experimental evidence at protein level: Swiss-Prot protein existence level 1. Involved in resistance to streptothricin, a broad-spectrum antibiotic produced by streptomycetes. Detoxifies streptothricin via acetylation of the beta amino group of the first beta-lysyl moiety of streptothricin. From Bacillus subtilis (strain 168).
   7477..7671    -  CDS            satA (fragment): STA_BACSU - Also known as yyaR. Experimental evidence at protein level: Swiss-Prot protein existence level 1. Involved in resistance to streptothricin, a broad-spectrum antibiotic produced by streptomycetes. Detoxifies streptothricin via acetylation of the beta amino group of the first beta-lysyl moiety of streptothricin. From Bacillus subtilis (strain 168).
   7674..7949    -  CDS            klaC (fragment): KLAC_ECOLX - Also known as telB. Protein predicted: Swiss-Prot protein existence level 4. Belongs to the kla operon, which is associated with cryptic tellurite resistance, and IncW plasmid fertility inhibition. From Escherichia coli.
   8013..8644    -  rep_origin     oriV: incP origin of replication
   8781..9152    -  CDS            traJ: oriT-recognizing protein; traJ
   9185..9294    -  oriT           oriT: incP origin of transfer
   9426..9616    +  rep_origin     ori (fragment): high-copy-number ColE1/pMB1/pBR322/pUC origin of replication
   9975..10625   -  CDS            TetR: tetracycline resistance regulatory protein; tetR
  10731..10980   +  CDS            TcR (fragment): tetracycline efflux protein; tetA; confers resistance to tetracycline
  11090..11114   -  misc_feature   RB T-DNA repeat: right border repeat from nopaline C58 T-DNA
  11238..11268   +  promoter       NOS promoter (fragment): nopaline synthase promoter
  11285..11537   -  terminator     NOS terminator: nopaline synthase terminator and poly(A) signal
  11582..12394   -  CDS            nopP: NOPP_SINFN - Experimental evidence at protein level: Swiss-Prot protein existence level 1. From Sinorhizobium fredii (strain NBRC 101917 / NGR234).
  12431..12477   -  promoter       minimal CaMV 35S promoter: minimal 35S promoter from cauliflower mosaic virus
  12431..12774   -  promoter       CaMV 35S promoter: strong constitutive promoter from cauliflower mosaic virus
  12794..12814   -  misc_feature   MCS (fragment): pUC18/19 multiple cloning site
  12815..12974   -  polyA_signal   CaMV poly(A) signal (fragment): cauliflower mosaic virus polyadenylation signal
  13032..13706   -  CDS            DsRed2: DsRed2 is a basic (constitutively fluorescent) red fluorescent protein published in 2006, derived from Discosoma sp..
  13716..343     -  promoter       CaMV 35S promoter (across the origin): strong constitutive promoter from cauliflower mosaic virus
  13717..46      -  promoter       minimal CaMV 35S promoter (across the origin): minimal 35S promoter from cauliflower mosaic virus
>Addgene plasmid #171025 | pISV-DsRed1-nopP | addgene full sequence | sequence record 337715 | Addgene NGS Result
CCTCTCCAAATGAAATGAACTTCCTTATATAGAGGAAGGGTCTTGCGAAGGATAGTGGGATTGTGCGTCA
TCCCTTACGTCAGTGGAGATATCACATCAATCCACTTGCTTTGAAGACGTGGTTGGAACGTCTTCTTTTT
CCACGATGTTCCTCGTGGGTGGGGGTCCATCTTTGGGACCACTGTCGGTAGAGGCATCTTGAACGATAGC
CTTTCCTTTATCGCAATGATGGCATTTGTAGAAGCCATCTTCCTTTTCTACTGTCCTTTCGATGAAGTGA
CAGATAGCTGGGCAATGGAATCCGAGGAGGTTTCCCGATATTACCCTTTGTTGAAAAGTCTCAATAGCCC
TCTGGTCTTCTGAGACTGTATCTTTGATATTCTTGGAGTAGACGAGAGTGTCGTGCTCCACCATGTTGAC
CTGCAGGCATGCAAGCTTCACGCTGCCGCAAGCACTCAGGGCGCAAGGGCTGCTAAAGGAAGCGGAACAC
GTAGAAAGCCAGTCCGCAGAAACGGTGCTGACCCCGGATGAATGTCAGCTACTGGGCTATCTGGACAAGG
GAAAACGCAAGCGCAAAGAGAAAGCAGGTAGCTTGCAGTGGGCTTACATGGCGATAGCTAGACTGGGCGG
TTTTATGGACAGCAAGCGAACCGGAATTGCCAGCTGGGGCGCCCTCTGGTAAGGTTGGGAAGCCCTGCAA
AGTAAACTGGATGGCTTTCTTGCCGCCAAGGATCTGATGGCGCAGGGGATCAAGATCATGAGCGGAGAAT
TAAGGGAGTCACGTTATGACCCCCGCCGATGACGCGGGACAAGCCGTTTTACGTTTGGAACTGACAGAAC
CGCAACGTTGAAGGAGCCACTCAGCCGCGGGTTTCTGGAGTTTAATGAGCTAAGCACATACGTCAGAAAC
CATTATTGCGCGTTCAAAAGTCGCCTAAGGTCACTATCAGCTAGCAAATATTTCTTGTCAAAAATGCTCC
ACTGACGTTCCATAAATTCCCCTCGGTATCCAATTAGAGTCTCATATTCACTCTCAATCCAGATCTCGAC
TCTAGGGGGATCTACCATGAGCCCAGAACGACGCCCGGCCGACATCCGCCGTGCCACCGAGGCGGACATG
CCGGCGGTCTGCACCATCGTCAACCACTACATCGAGACAAGCACGGTCAACTTCCGTACCGAGCCGCAGG
AACCGCAGGAGTGGACGGACGACCTCGTCCGTCTGCGGGAGCGCTATCCCTGGCTCGTCGCCGAGGTGGA
CGGCGAGGTCGCCGGCATCGCCTACGCGGGCCCCTGGAAGGCACGCAACGCCTACGACTGGACGGCCGAG
TCGACCGTGTACGTCTCCCCCCGCCACCAGCGGACGGGACTGGGCTCCACGCTCTACACCCACCTGCTGA
AGTCCCTGGAGGCACAGGGCTTCAAGAGCGTGGTCGCTGTCATCGGGCTGCCCAACGACCCGAGCGTGCG
CATGCACGAGGCGCTCGGATATGCCCCCCGCGGCATGCTGCGGGCGGCCGGCTTCAAGCACGGGAACTGG
CATGACGTGGGTTTCTGGCAGCTGGACTTCAGCCTGCCGGTACCGCCCCGTCCGGTCCTGCCCGTCACCG
AGATCTGATGACCCCTAGAGGATCGATCCCCCGATGAGCTAAGCTAGCTATATCATCAATTTATGTATTA
CACATAATATCGCACTCAGTCTTTCATCTACGGCAATGTACCAGCTGATATAATCAGTTATTGAAATATT
TCTGAATTTAAACTTGCATCAATAAATTTATGTTTTTGCTTGGACTATAATACCTGACTTGTTATTTTAT
CAATAAATATTTAAACTATATTTCTTTCAAGATGGGAATTAATTCACTGGCCGTCGTTTTACAACGTCGT
GACTGGGAAAACCCTGGCGTTACCCAACTTAATCGCCTTGCAGCACATCCCCCTTTCGCCAGCTGGCGTA
ATAGCGAAGAGGCCCGCACCGATCGCCCTTCCCAACAGTTGCGCAGCCTGAATG
[44 nt withheld, positions 2015-2058]
C
[141 nt withheld, positions 2060-2200]
CCTTTGACGTTGGAGTCCACGTTCTTT
[37 nt withheld, positions 2228-2264]
ACCCTATCTCGGGCTATTCTTTTGATTTATAAGGGATTTTGCCGATTTCGGAACCACCATCAAACAGGAT
TTTCGCCTGCTGGGGCAAACCAGCGTGGACCGCTTGCTGCAACTCTCTCAGGGCCAGGCGGTGAAGGGCA
ATCAGCTGTTGCCCGTCTCACTGGTGAAAAGAAAAACCACCCCAGTACATTAAAAACGTCCGCAATGTGT
TATTAAGTTGTCTAAGCGTCAATTTGTTTACACCACAATATATCCTGCCACCAGCCAGCCAACAGCTCCC
CGACCGGCAGCTCGGCACAAAATCACCACTCGATACAGGCAGCCCATCAGTCCGGGACGGCGTCAGCGGG
AGAGCCGTTGTAAGGCGGCAGACTTTGCTCATGTTACCGATGCTATTCGGAAGAACGGCAACTAAGCTGC
CGGGTTTGAAACACGGATGATCTCGCGGAGGGTAGCATGTTGATTGTAACGATGACAGAGCGTTGCTGCC
TGTGATCAAATATCATCTCCCTCGCAGAGATCCGAATTATCAGCCTTCTTATTCATTTCTCGCTTAACCG
TGACAGGCTGTCGATCTTGAGAACTATGCCGACATAATAGGAAATCGCTGGATAAAGCCGCTGAGGAAGC
TGAGTGGCGCTATTTCTTTAGAAGTGAACGTTGACGATATCAACTCCCCTATCCATTGCTCACCGAATGG
TACAGGTCGGGGACCCGAAGTTCCGACTGTCGGCCTGATGCATCCCCGGCTGATCGACCCCAGATCTGGG
GCTGAGAAAGCCCAGTAAGGAAACAACTGTAGGTTCGAGTCGCGAGATCCCCCGGAACCAAAGGAAGTAG
GTTAAACCCGCTCCGATCAGGCCGAGCCACGCCAGGCCGAGAACATTGGTTCCTGTAGGCATCGGGATTG
GCGGATCAAACACTAAAGCTACTGGAACGAGCAGAAGTCCTCCGGCCGCCAGTTGCCAGGCGGTAAAGGT
GAGCAGAGGCACGGGAGGTTGCCACTTGCGGGTCAGCACGGTTCCGAACGCCATGGAAACCGCCCCCGCC
AGGCCCGCTGCGACGCCGACAGGATCTAGCGCTGCGTTTGGTGTCAACACCAACAGCGCCACGCCCGCAG
TTCCGCAAATAGCCCCCAGGACCGCCATCAATCGTATCGGGCTACCTAGCAGAGCGGCAGAGATGAACAC
GACCATCAGCGGCTGCACAGCGCCTACCGTCGCCGCGACCCCGCCCGGCAGGCGGTAGACCGAAATAAAC
AACAAGCTCCAGAATAGCGAAATATTAAGTGCGCCGAGGATGAAGATGCGCATCCACCAGATTCCCGTTG
GAATCTGTCGGACGATCATCACGAGCAATAAACCCGCCGGCAACGCCCGCAGCAGCATACCGGCGACCCC
TCGGCCTCGCTGTTCGGGCTCCACGAAAACGCCGGACAGATGCGCCTTGTGAGCGTCCTTGGGGCCGTCC
TCCTGTTTGAAGACCGACAGCCCAATGATCTCGCCGTCGATGTAGGCGCCGAATGCCACGGCATCTCGCA
ACCGTTCAGCGAACGCCTCCATGGGCTTTTTCTCCTCGTGCTCGTAAACGGACCCGAACATCTCTGGAGC
TTTCTTCAGGGCCGACAATCGGATCTCGCGGAAATCCTGCACGTCGGCCGCTCCAAGCCGTCGAATCTGA
GCCTTAATCACAATTGTCAATTTTAATCCTCTGTTTATCGGCAGTTCGTAGAGCGCGCCGTGCGTCCCGA
GCGATACTGAGCGAAGCAAGTGCGTCGAGCAGTGCCCGCTTGTTCCTGAAATGCCAGTAAAGCGCTGGCT
GCTGAACCCCCAGCCGGAACTGACCCCACAAGGCCCTAGCGTTTGCAATGCACCAGGTCATCATTGACCC
AGGCGTGTTCCACCAGGCCGCTGCCTCGCAACTCTTCGCAGGCTTCGCCGACCTGCTCGCGCCACTTCTT
CACGCGGGTGGAATCCGATCCGCACATGAGGCGGAAGGTTTCCAGCTTGAGCGGGTACGGCTCCCGGTGC
GAGCTGAAATAGTCGAACATCCGTCGGGCCGTCGGCGACAGCTTGCGGTACTTCTCCCATATGAATTTCG
TGTAGTGGTCGCCAGCAAACAGCACGACGATTTCCTCGTCGATCAGGACCTGGCAACGGGACGTTTTCTT
GCCACGGTCCAGGACGCGGAAGCGGTGCAGCAGCGACACCGATTCCAGGTGCCCAACGCGGTCGGACGTG
AAGCCCATCGCCGTCGCCTGTAGGCGCGACAGGCATTCCTCGGCCTTCGTGTAATACCGGCCATTGATCG
ACCAGCCCAGGTCCTGGCAAAGCTCGTAGAACGTGAAGGTGATCGGCTCGCCGATAGGGGTGCGCTTCGC
GTACTCCAACACCTGCTGCCACACCAGTTCGTCATCGTCGGCCCGCAGCTCGACGCCGGTGTAGGTGATC
TTCACGTCCTTGTTGACGTGGAAAATGACCTTGTTTTGCAGCGCCTCGCGCGGGATTTTCTTGTTGCGCG
TGGTGAACAGGGCAGAGCGGGCCGTGTCGTTTGGCATCGCTCGCATCGTGTCCGGCCACGGCGCAATATC
GAACAAGGAAAGCTGCATTTCCTTGATCTGCTGCTTCGTGTGTTTCAGCAACGCGGCCTGCTTGGCCTCG
CTGACCTGTTTTGCCAGGTCCTCGCCGGCGGTTTTTCGCTTCTTGGTCGTCATAGTTCCTCGCGTGTCGA
TGGTCATCGACTTCGCCAAACCTGCCGCCTCCTGTTCGAGACGACGCGAACGCTCCACGGCGGCCGATGG
CGCGGGCAGGGCAGGGGGAGCCAGTTGCACGCTGTCGCGCTCGATCTTGGCCGTAGCTTGCTGGACCATC
GAGCCGACGGACTGGAAGGTTTCGCGGGGCGCACGCATGACGGTGCGGCTTGCGATGGTTTCGGCATCCT
CGGCGGAAAACCCCGCGTCGATCAGTTCTTGCCTGTATGCCTTCCGGTCAAACGTCCGATTCATTCACCC
TCCTTGCGGGATTGCCCCGACTCACGCCGGGGCAATGTGCCCTTATTCCTGATTTGACCCGCCTGGTGCC
TTGGTGTCCAGATAATCCACCTTATCGGCAATGAAGTCGGTCCCGTAGACCGTCTGGCCGTCCTTCTCGT
ACTTGGTATTCCGAATCTTGCCCTGCACGAATACCAGCGACCCCTTGCCCAAATACTTGCCGTGGGCCTC
GGCCTGAGAGCCAAAACACTTGATGCGGAAGAAGTCGGTGCGCTCCTGCTTGTCGCCGGCATCGTTGCGC
CACATCTAGGTACTAAAACAATTCATCCAGTAAAATATAATATTTTATTTTCTCCCAATCAGGCTTGATC
CCCAGTAAGTCAAAAAATAGCTCGACATACTGTTCTTCCCCGATATCCTCCCTGATCGACCGGACGCAGA
AGGCAATGTCATACCACTTGTCCGCCCTGCCGCTTCTCCCAAGATCAATAAAGCCACTTACTTTGCCATC
TTTCACAAAGATGTTGCTGTCTCCCAGGTCGCCGTGGGAAAAGACAAGTTCCTCTTCGGGCTTTTCCGTC
TTTAAAAAATCATACAGCTCGCGCGGATCTTTAAATGGAGTGTCTTCTTCCCAGTTTTCGCAATCCACAT
CGGCCAGATCGTTATTCAGTAAGTAATCCAATTCGGCTAAGCGGCTGTCTAAGCTATTCGTATAGGGACA
ATCCGATATGTCGATGGAGTGAAAGAGCCTGATGCACTCCGCATACAGCTCGATAATCTTTTCAGGGCTT
TGTTCATCTTCATACTCTTCCGAGCAAAGGACGCCATCGGCCTCACTCATGAGCAGATTGCTCCAGCCAT
CATGCCGTTCAAAGTGCAGGACCTTTGGAACAGGCAGCTTTCCTTCCAGCCATAGCATCATGTCCTTTTC
CCGTTCCACATCATAGGTGGTCCCTTTATACCGGCTGTCCGTCATTTTTAAATATAGGTTTTCATTTTCT
CCCACCAGCTTATATACCTTAGCAGGAGACATTCCTTCCGTATCTTTTACGCAGCGGTATTTTTCGATCA
GTTTTTTCAATTCCGGTGATATTCTCATTTTAGCCATTTATTATTTCCTTCCTCTTTTCTACAGTATTTA
AAGATACCCCAAGAAGCTAATTATAACAAGACGAACTCCAATTCACTGTTCCTTGCATTCTAAAACCTTA
AATACCAGAAAACAGCTTTTTCAAAGTTGTTTTCAAAGTTGGCGTATAACATAGTATCGACGGAGCCGAT
TTTGAAACCACAATTATGGGTGATGCTGCCAACTTACTGATTTAGTGTATGATGGTGTTTTTGAGGTGCT
CCAGTGGCTTCTGTTTCTATCAGCTGTCCCTCCTGTTCAGCTACTGACGGGGTGGTGCGTAACGGCAAAA
GCACCGCCGGACATCAGCGCTATCTCTGCTCTCACTGCCGTAAAACATGGCAACTGCAGTTCACTTACAC
CGCTTCTCAACCCGGTACGCACCAGAAAATCATTGATATGGCCATGAATGGCGTTGGATGCCGGGCAACA
GCCCGCATTATGGGCGTTGGCCTCAACACGATTTTACGTCACTTAAAAAACTCAGGCCGCAGTCGGTAAC
CTCGCGCATACAGCCGGGCAGTGACGTCATCGTCTGCGCGGAAATGGACGAACAGTGGGGCTATGTCGGG
GCTAAATCGCGCCAGCGCTGGCTGTTTTACGCGTATGACAGTCTCCGGAAGACGGTTGTTGCGCACGTAT
TCGGTGAACGCACTATGGCGACGCTGGGGCGTCTTATGAGCCTGCTGTCACCCTTTGACGTGGTGATATG
GATGACGGATGGCTGGCCGCTGTATGAATCCCGCCTGAAGGGAAAGCTGCACGTAATCAGCAAGCGATAT
ACGCAGCGAATTGAGCGGCATAACCTGAATCTGAGGCAGCACCTGGCACGGCTGGGACGGAAGTCGCTGT
CGTTCTCAAAATCGGTGGAGCTGCATGACAAAGTCATCGGGCATTATCTGAACATAAAACACTATCAATA
AGTTGGAGTCATTACCCAATTATGATAGAATTTACAAGCTATAAGGTTATTGTCCTGGGTTTCAAGCATT
AGTCCATGCAAGTTTTTATGCTTTGCCCATTCTATAGATATATTGATAAGCGCGCTGCCTATGCCTTGCC
CCCTGAAATCCTTACATACGGCGATATCTTCTATATAAAAGATATATTATCTTATCAGTATTGTCAATAT
ATTCAAGGCAATCTGCCTCCTCATCCTCTTCATCCTCTTCGTCTTGGTAGCTTTTTAAATATGGCGCTTC
ATAGAGTAATTCTGTAAAGGTCCAATTCTCGTTTTCATACCTCGGTATAATCTTACCTATCACCTCAAAT
GGTTCGCTGGGTTTATCGCACCCCCGAACACGAGCACGGCACCCGCGACCACTATGCCAAGAATGCCCAA
GGTAAAAATTGCCGGCCCCGCCATGAAGTCCGTGAATGCCCCGACGGCCGAAGTGAAGGGCAGGCCGCCA
CCCAGGCCGCCGCCCTCACTGCCCGGCACCTGGTCGCTGAATGTCGATGCCAGCACCTGCGGCACGTCAA
TGCTTCCGGGCGTCGCGCTCGGGCTGATCGCCCATCCCGTTACTGCCCCGATCCCGGCAATGGCAAGGAC
TGCCAGCGCTGCCATTTTTGGGGTGAGGCCGTTCGCGGCCGAGGGGCGCAGCCCCTGGGGGGATGGGAGG
CCCGCGTTAGCGGGCCGGGAGGGTTCGAGAAGGGGGGGCACCCCCCTTCGGCGTGCGCGGTCACGCGCAC
AGGGCGCAGCCCTGGTTAAAAACAAGGTTTATAAATATTGGTTTAAAAGCAGGTTAAAAGACAGGTTAGC
GGTGGCCGAAAAACGGGCGGAAACCCTTGCAAATGCTGGATTTTCTGCCTGTGGACAGCCCCTCAAATGT
CAATAGGTGCGCCCCTCATCTGTCAGCACTCTGCCCCTCAAGTGTCAAGGATCGCGCCCCTCATCTGTCA
GTAGTCGCGCCCCTCAAGTGTCAATACCGCAGGGCACTTATCCCCAGGCTTGTCCACATCATCTGTGGGA
AACTCGCGTAAAATCAGGCGTTTTCGCCGATTTGCGAGGCTGGCCAGCTCCACGTCGCCGGCCGAAATCG
AGCCTGCCCCTCATCTGTCAACGCCGCGCCGGGTGAGTCGGCCCCTCAAGTGTCAACGTCCGCCCCTCAT
CTGTCAGTGAGGGCCAAGTTTTCCGCGAGGTATCCACAACGCCGGCGGCCGCGGTGTCTCGCACACGGCT
TCGACGGCGTTTCTGGCGCGTTTGCAGGGCCATAGACGGCCGCCAGCCCAGCGGCGAGGGCAACCAGCCC
GGTGAGCGTCGGAAAGGCGCTCGGTCTTGCCTTGCTCGTCGGTGATGTACTTCACCAGCTCCGCGAAGTC
GCTCTTCTTGATGGAGCGCATGGGGACGTGCTTGGCAATCACGCGCACCCCCCGGCCGTTTTAGCGGCTA
AAAAAGTCATGGCTCTGCCCTCGGGCGGACCACGCCCATCATGACCTTGCCAAGCTCGTCCTGCTTCTCT
TCGATCTTCGCCAGCAGGGCGAGGATCGTGGCATCACCGAACCGCGCCGTGCGCGGGTCGTCGGTGAGCC
AGAGTTTCAGCAGGCCGCCCAGGCGGCCCAGGTCGCCATTGATGCGGGCCAGCTCGCGGACGTGCTCATA
GTCCACGACGCCCGTGATTTTGTAGCCCTGGCCGACGGCCAGCAGGTAGGCCGACAGGCTCATGCCGGCC
GCCGCCGCCTTTTCCTCAATCGCTCTTCGTTCGTCTGGAAGGCAGTACACCTTGATAGGTGGGCTGCCCT
TCCTGGTTGGCTTGGTTTCATCAGCCATCCGCTTGCCCTCATCTGTTACGCCGGCGGTAGCCGGCCAGCC
TCGCAGAGCAGGATTCCCGTTGAGCACCGCCAGGTGCGAATAAGGGACAGTGAAGAAGGAACACCCGCTC
GCGGGTGGGCCTACTTCACCTATCCTGCCCGGCTGACGCCGTTGGATACACCAAGGAAAGTCTACACGAA
CCCTTTGGCAAAATCCTGTATATCGTGCGAAAAAGGATGGATATACCGAAAAAATCGCTATAATGACCCC
GAAGCAGGGTTATGCAGCGGAAAAGCGCCACGCTTCCCGAAGGGAGAAAGGCGGACAGGTATCCGGTAAG
CGGCAGGGTCGGAACAGGAGAGCGCACGAGGGAGCTTCCAGGGGGAAACGCCTGGTATCTTTATAGTCCT
GTCGGGTTTCGCCACCTCTGACTTGAGCGTCGATTTTTGTGATGCTCGTCAGGGGGGCGGAGCCTATGGA
AAAACGCCAGCAACGCGGCCTTTTTACGGTTCCTGGCCTTTTGCTGGCCTTTTGCTCACATGTTCTTTCC
TGCGTTATCCCCTGATTCTGTGGATAACCGTATTACCGCCTTTGAGTGAGCTGATACCGCTCGCCGCAGC
CGAACGACCGAGCGCAGCGAGTCAGTGAGCGAGGAAGCGGAAGAGCGCCAGAAGGCCGCCAGAGAGGCCG
AGCGCGGCCGTGAGGCTTGGACGCTAGGGCAGGGCATGAAAAAGCCCGTAGCGGGCTGCTACGGGCGTCT
GACGCGGTGGAAAGGGGGAGGGGATGTTGTCTACATGGCTCTGCTGTAGTGAGTGGGTTGCGCTCCGGCA
GCGGTCCTGATCAATCGTCACCCTTTCTCGGTCCTTCAACGTTCCTGACAACGAGCCTCCTTTTCGCCAA
TCCATCGACAATCACCGCGAGTCCCTGCTCGAACGCTGCGTCCGGACCGGCTTCGTCGAAGGCGTCTATC
GCGGCCCGCAACAGCGGCGAGAGCGGAGCCTGTTCAACGGTGCCGCCGCGCTCGCCGGCATCGCTGTCGC
CGGCCTGCTCCTCAAGCACGGCCCCAACAGTGAAGTAGCTGATTGTCATCAGCGCATTGACGGCGTCCCC
GGCCGAAAAACCCGCCTCGCAGAGGAAGCGAAGCTGCGCGTCGGCCGTTTCCATCTGCGGTGCGCCCGGT
CGCGTGCCGGCATGGATGCGCGCGCCATCGCGGTAGGCGAGCAGCGCCTGCCTGAAGCTGCGGGCATTCC
CGATCAGAAATGAGCGCCAGTCGTCGTCGGCTCTCGGCACCGAATGCGTATGATTCTCCGCCAGCATGGC
TTCGGCCAGTGCGTCGAGCAGCGCCCGCTTGTTCCTGAAGTGCCAGTAAAGCGCCGGCTGCTGAACCCCC
AACCGTTCCGCCAGTTTGCGTGTCGTCAGACCGTCTACGCCGACCTCGTTCAACAGGTCCAGGGCGGCAC
GGATCACTGTATTCGGCTGCAACTTTGTCATGCTTGACACTTTATCACTGATAAACATAATATGTCCACC
AACTTATCAGTGATAAAGAATCCGCGCGTTCAATCGGACCAGCGGAGGCTGGTCCGGAGGCCAGACGTGA
AACCCAACATACCCCTGATCGTAATTCTGAGCACTGTCGCGCTCGACGCTGTCGGCATCGGCCTGATTAT
GCCGGTGCTGCCGGGCCTCCTGCGCGATCTGGTTCACTCGAACGACGTCACCGCCCACTATGGCATTCTG
CTGGCGCTGTATGCGTTGGTGCAATTTGCCTGCGCACCTGTGCTGGGCGCGCTGTCGGATCGTTTCGGGC
GGCGGCCAATCTTGCTCGTCTCGCTGGCCGGCGCCAGATCTGGGGAACCCTGTGGTTGGCATGCACATAC
AAATGGACGAACGGATAAACCTTTTCACGCCCTTTTAAATATCCGATTATTCTAATAAACGCTCTTTTCT
CTTAGGTTTACCCGCCAATATATCCTGTCAAACACTGATAGTTTAAACTGAAGGCGGGAAACGACAATCT
GATCATGAGCGGAGAATTAAGGGAGTCACGTTATGACCCCCGCCGATGACGCGGGACAAGCCGTTTTACG
TTTGGAACTGACAGAACCGCAACGTTGAAGGAGCCACTCAGCCGATCTGAATTAATTCCCGATCTAGTAA
CATAGATGACACCGCGCGCGATAATTTATCCTAGTTTGCGCGCTATATTTTGTTTTCTATCGCGTATTAA
ATGTATAATTGCGGGACTCTAATCATAAAAACCCATCTCATAAATAACGTCATGCATTACATGTTAATTA
TTACATGCTTAACGTAATTCAACAGAAATTATATGATAATCATCGCAAGACCGGCAACAGGATTCAATCT
TAAGAAACTTTATTGCCAAATGTTTGAACGATCGGGGAAATTCGAGCTCCTCGAGCCCGGGGTCGACGAA
TTCGTCACATGAAGTCATCTTCGTAAGTCTCGTAAGAGCAGCTGGTTGAACACTGTGCGGTTTCGGCATC
CTCAAATTTGCGGAGATAGAGCGGCGGTTTGTCTTTACGCCGCCATTCAGCGGCACTGGTCTGCGTCCAT
TTGTCGGGATGCTGTTTGGGGTCAAGGACCATGTCGCAATCATCCACTTCAACAAACCCCATCATCGCTG
CACGGGCTTTCGCCTCTGGGTTTTCCGCGCGCCAGTTCAGCAACGGTCGTTCGCCGTCCCTCCGAAGTTG
GTGCTCGAGCAGAATATCGCCTGCATTCTCAACGAGAGGATGGGCGACTTGAAGATCCACGGTGGAGGTA
ATCTCTTGGTGACCAGGAAATTGGTCTCTCCAACTTTTGGATTCGAACTCTTCTTCCATGCTGAACCCAC
CTTCCGTTCTCATCAGTCCAACACACTGGTTTCCCAACTGGTAACTGAAATATCGAGCGTTCTCAGAATC
CCGACGAATGCCGTATTGCTGAGCAACGTCCGCAGTGCGTCTGGCTTTTGCGGACACGAAGTCTGAATAT
TCCTGTGGATTGTTGGCGATGTCAGTGATTTCTTTGCCATGAAATTTCCTGATCTCCCTCCTGAAAGTCT
CGAGATCAATCGGCACCACCGGAGGTTCGTGATCGAGGGTATATCTGGCCGCCGACGATGAACCGCCGTT
GGACCTGTCTAAGTGCATTCGGGCAAACGTGTCCGCGAACTCTTGGGTTTCTGCATCCATTTGCTTGCTG
GCACTCTGCGTGTAATGGAAATCGGACGAGCTATCAATTCGACCGTACATCATCGATGTTAACGGATCCG
CGGCCGCTCTAGGATCTCCTCTCCAAATGAAATGAACTTCCTTATATAGAGGAAGGGTCTTGCGAAGGAT
AGTGGGATTGTGCGTCATCCCTTACGTCAGTGGAGATATCACATCAATCCACTTGCTTTGAAGACGTGGT
TGGAACGTCTTCTTTTTCCACGATGCTCCTCGTGGGTGGGGGTCCATCTTTGGGACCACTGTCGGCAGAG
GCATCTTCAACGATGGCCTTTCCTTTATCGCAATGATGGCATTTGTAGGAGCCACCTTCCTTTTCCACTA
TCTTCACAATAAAGTGACAGATAGCTGGGCAATGGAATCCGAGGAGGTTTCCGGATATTACCCTTTGTTG
AAAAGTCTCAATCGGACCTGCAGGCATGCAAGCTTGCATGCCTGCAGGTCACTGGATTTTGGTTTTAGGA
ATTAGAAATTTTATTGATAGAAGTATTTTACAAATACAAATACATACTAAGGGTTTCTTATATGCTCAAC
ACATGAGCGAAACCCTATAAGAACCCTAATTCCCTTATCTGGGAACTACTCACACATTATTCTGGAGAAA
AATAGAGAGAGATAGATTTGTAGAGAGAGACTGGTGATTTTTGCGGACTCTAGATCACAGGAACAGGTGG
TGGCGGCCCTCGGTGCGCTCGTACTGCTCCACGATGGTGTAGTCCTCGTTGTGGGAGGTGATGTCCAGCT
TGGCGTCCACGTAGTAGTAGCCGGGCAGCTGCACGGGCTTCTTGGCCATGTAGATGGACTTGAACTCCAC
CAGGTAGTGGCCGCCGTCCTTCAGCTTCAGGGCCTTGTGGGTCTCGCCCTTCAGCACGCCGTCGCGGGGG
TACAGGCGCTCGGTGGAGGCCTCCCAGCCCATGGTCTTCTTCTGCATCACGGGGCCGTCGGAGGGGAAGT
TCACGCCGATGAACTTCACCTTGTAGATGAAGCAGCCGTCCTGCAGGGAGGAGTCCTGGGTCACGGTCGC
CACGCCGCCGTCCTCGAAGTTCATCACGCGCTCCCACTTGAAGCCCTCGGGGAAGGACAGCTTCTTGTAG
TCGGGGATGTCGGCGGGGTGCTTCACGTACACCTTGGAGCCGTACTGGAACTGGGGGGACAGGATGTCCC
AGGCGAAGGGCAGGGGGCCGCCCTTGGTCACCTTCAGCTTCACGGTGTTGTGGCCCTCGTAGGGGCGGCC
CTCGCCCTCGCCCTCGATCTCGAACTCGTGGCCGTTCACGGTGCCCTCCATGCGCACCTTGAAGCGCATG
AACTCGGTGATGACGTTCTCGGAGGAGGCCATTGTCTCGAGGT
